Addgene plasmid #145366: pmCellFree_KA2_ZIKV NS4A
Purpose: Cell-free/mammalian expression vector for Zika virus NS4A protein with N-term mCherry
Depositing lab: Rob Parton. Depositing organization: University of Queensland. Publication: Mapping Interactions among Cell-Free Expressed Zika Virus Proteins. Varasteh Moradi S, Gagoski D, Mureev S, Walden P, McMahon KA, Parton RG, Johnston WA, Alexandrov K. J Proteome Res. 2020 Apr 3;19(4):1522-1532. doi: 10.1021/acs.jproteome.9b00771. Epub 2020 Mar 9. PubMed 32081002.
Backbone
  Vector backbone: pmCellFree_KA2
  Vector type: Bacterial Expression
Growth in bacteria
  Bacterial resistance: Ampicillin, 100 μg/mL
  Growth temperature: 37°C
  Growth strain: DH5alpha
  Copy number: High Copy
Gene/Insert
  Gene/Insert name: ZIKV NS4A
  Species: NC_012532 (ZIKAV)
  Promoter: T7- CMV/CAG
  Tag / fusion protein: 8xHis and mCherry (N terminal on backbone)
  Cloning method: Gateway Cloning
Terms and licenses: Academic/Nonprofit Terms; Industry Terms: Not Available to Industry
How to cite: pmCellFree_KA2_ZIKV NS4A was a gift from Rob Parton (Addgene plasmid # 145366 ; http://n2t.net/addgene:145366 ; RRID:Addgene_145366)
