[The description below was written by a language model from this plasmid's Addgene catalogue record and pLannotate feature annotations shown in this document.]
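Description:
pmCellFree_KA2_ZIKV NS4A is a 6.3 kb Gateway-derived expression plasmid that produces Zika virus NS4A as an N-terminal mCherry fusion, either in cell-free translation systems or in mammalian cells. It is catalogued as a bacterial expression vector. In E. coli it is propagated through a high-copy ColE1/pUC-type origin and selected with the ampicillin resistance gene (β-lactamase).

The expression cassette uses stacked promoters. A CMV enhancer, chicken β-actin promoter and chimeric intron fragments form a CAG-type unit that drives transcription in mammalian cells. A T7 promoter placed just downstream allows T7 RNA polymerase to generate template RNA for in vitro, cell-free expression. The mCherry reading frame follows and is joined through an attB1 site to a roughly 390 nt segment matching the Zika polyprotein. The annotation tool labels this segment generically, with an NS5-oriented polyprotein description, but the catalogue identifies it as NS4A from the NC_012532 reference genome. The segment is closed by attB2, the scar left by Gateway recombination.

The catalogue lists an 8xHis tag together with mCherry at the N terminus. The feature table, however, only detects a short His-tag fragment downstream of attB2, so the position of the tag cannot be settled from this record. A rabbit β-globin poly(A) signal and a T7 terminator end the two transcription modes.

The backbone also carries baculovirus recombination regions (lef2/ORF603 and ORF1629) flanking the cassette, plus a single loxP site. These suggest the backbone design could also support baculovirus transfer, although the record does not describe such a use. The plasmid belongs to a set built to map interactions among cell-free expressed Zika virus proteins, where the mCherry fusion provides a fluorescent label.
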