Features (pLannotate 1.2.2; 21 found; start..end, strand, type, name):
      4..39      +  CDS            lef2 (fragment): baculovirus late expression factor 2
    181..1008    +  misc_recomb    baculovirus recombination region (lef2/ORF603): contains ORF603 and part of lef2
   1020..1078    +  misc_recomb    baculovirus recombination region (ORF603) (fragment): contains ORF603 and part of lef2
   1140..1443    +  enhancer       CMV enhancer: human cytomegalovirus immediate early enhancer
   1449..1726    +  promoter       chicken β-actin promoter: No description available
   1727..1862    +  intron         hybrid intron (fragment): hybrid between chicken β-actin (CBA) and minute virus of mice (MMV) introns (Gray et al., 2011)
   1951..2081    +  intron         chimeric intron (fragment): chimera between introns from chicken β-actin and rabbit β-globin
   2147..2165    +  promoter       T7 promoter: promoter for bacteriophage T7 RNA polymerase
   2339..3040    +  CDS            mCherry: mCherry is a basic (constitutively fluorescent) red fluorescent protein published in 2004, derived from Discosoma sp.. It is reported to be a very rapidly-maturing monomer with low acid sensitivity.
   3065..3089    +  protein_bind   attB1: mutant version of attB; recombination site for the Gateway® BP reaction BP Clonase™
   3092..3478    +  CDS            POLG_ZIKV (fragment): Experimental evidence at protein level: Swiss-Prot protein existence level 1. [RNA-directed RNA polymerase NS5]: Replicates the viral (+) and (-) RNA genome, and performs the capping of genomes in the cytoplasm (PubMed:31090058). Methylates viral RNA cap at guanine N-7 and ribose 2'-O positions. Once sufficient NS5 is expressed, binds to the cap-proximal structure and inhibits further translation of the viral genome (PubMed:32313955). Besides its role in RNA genome replication, also prevents the establishment of a cellular antiviral state by blocking the interferon-alpha/beta (IFN-alpha/beta)
   3474..3498    -  protein_bind   attB2: mutant version of attB; recombination site for the Gateway® BP reaction BP Clonase™
   3533..3550    +  CDS            7xHis (fragment): 6xHis affinity tag
   3562..3630    +  CDS            HBB (fragment): HBB_PONPY - Experimental evidence at transcript level: Swiss-Prot protein existence level 2. Involved in oxygen transport from the lung to the various peripheral tissues. From Pongo pygmaeus (Bornean orangutan).
   3705..3760    +  polyA_signal   β-globin poly(A) signal: rabbit β-globin polyadenylation signal (Gil and Proudfoot, 1987)
   3848..3895    +  terminator     T7 terminator: transcription terminator for bacteriophage T7 RNA polymerase
   3908..4613    +  misc_recomb    baculovirus recombination region (ORF1629): contains part of ORF1629
   4622..4655    +  protein_bind   loxP: Cre-mediated recombination occurs in the 8-bp core sequence (GCATACAT). Cre recombinase
   4823..5410    -  rep_origin     ori: high-copy-number ColE1/pMB1/pBR322/pUC origin of replication
   5423..6283    -  CDS            AmpR: β-lactamase; bla; confers resistance to ampicillin, carbenicillin, and related antibiotics
   6284..6335    -  promoter       AmpR promoter (fragment): bla
>Addgene plasmid #145366 | pmCellFree_KA2_ZIKV NS4A | addgene full sequence | sequence record 305942 | Addgene NGS Result
TCCTGCATCTTTTAATCAAATCCCAAGATGTGTATAAACGCGCCGGTATGTACAGGAAGAGGTTTATACT
AAACTGTTACATTGCAAACGTGGTTTCGTGTGCCAAGTGTGAAAACCGATGTTTAATCAAGGCTCTGACG
CATTTCTACAACCACGACTCCAAGTGTGTGGGTGAAGTCATGCATCTTTTAATCAAATCCCAAGATGTGT
ATAAACCACCAAACTGCCAAAAAATGAAAACTGTCGACAAGCTCTGTCCGTTTGCTGGCAACTGCAAGGG
TCTCAATCCTATTTGTAATTATTGAATAATAAAACAATTATAAATGTCAAATTTGTTTTTTATTAACGAT
ACAAACCAAACGCAACAAGAACATTTGTAGTATTATCTATAATTGAAAACGCGTAGTTATAATCGCTGAG
GTAATATTTAAAATCATTTTCAAATGATTCACAGTTAATTTGCGACAATATAATTTTATTTTCACATAAA
CTAGACGCCTTGTCGTCTTCTTCTTCGTATTCCTTCTCTTTTTCATTTTTCTCTTCATAAAAATTAACAT
AGTTATTATCGTATCCATATATGTATCTATCGTATAGAGTAAATTTTTTGTTGTCATAAATATATATGTC
TTTTTTAATGGGGTGTATAGTACCGCTGCGCATAGTTTTTCTGTAATTTACAACAGTGCTATTTTCTGGT
AGTTCTTCGGAGTGTGTTGCTTTAATTATTAAATTTATATAATCAATGAATTTGGGATCGTCGGTTTTGT
ACAATATGTTGCCGGCATAGTACGCAGCTTCTTCTAGTTCAATTACACCATTTTTTAGCAGCACCGGATT
AACATAACTTTCCAAAATGTTGTACGAACCGTTAAACAAAAACAGTTCACCTCCCTTTTCTATACTATTG
TCTGCGAGCAGTTGTTTGTTGTTAAAAATAACAGCCATTGTAATGAGACGCACAAACTAATATCACAAAC
TGGAAATGTCTATCAATATATAGTTGCTGATGGCCGGCCGTAATGAGACGCACAAACTAATATCACAAAC
TGGAAATGTCTATCAATATATAGTTGCTCTAGTTATTAATAGTAATCAATTACGGGGTCATTAGTTCATA
GCCCATATATGGAGTTCCGCGTTACATAACTTACGGTAAATGGCCCGCCTGGCTGACCGCCCAACGACCC
CCGCCCATTGACGTCAATAATGACGTATGTTCCCATAGTAACGCCAATAGGGACTTTCCATTGACGTCAA
TGGGTGGAGTATTTACGGTAAACTGCCCACTTGGCAGTACATCAAGTGTATCATATGCCAAGTACGCCCC
CTATTGACGTCAATGACGGTAAATGGCCCGCCTGGCATTATGCCCAGTACATGACCTTATGGGACTTTCC
TACTTGGCAGTACATCTACGTATTAGTCATCGCTATTACCATGCATGGTCGAGGTGAGCCCCACGTTCTG
CTTCACTCTCCCCATCTCCCCCCCCTCCCCACCCCCAATTTTGTATTTATTTATTTTTTAATTATTTTGT
GCAGCGATGGGGGCGGGGGGGGGGGGGGGGCGCGCGCCGGGGGGGGGGGGGGGGGGGGGGGGGGGGGGGG
GGGCGAGGCGGAGAGGTGCGGCGGCAGCCAATCAGAGCGGCGCGCTCCGAAAGTTTCCTTTTATGGCGAG
GCGGCGGCGGCGGCGGCCCTATAAAAAGCGAAGCGCGCGGCGGGCGGGAGTCGCTGCGCGCTGCCTTCGC
CCCGTGCCCCGCTCCGCCGCCGCCTCGCGCCGCCCGCCCCGGCTCTGACTGACCGCGTTACTCCCACAGG
TGAGCGGGCGGGACGGCCCTTCTCCTTCGGGCTGTAATTAGCGCTTGGTTTAATGACGGCTTGTTTCTTT
TCTGTGGCTGCGTGAAAGCCTTGAGGGGCTCCGGGAGGGCCCTTTGTGCGGGGGGAGCGGCTCGGGGCTG
TCCGCGGGGGGACGGCTGCCTTCGGGGGGGACGGGGCAGGGCGGGGTTCGGCTTCTGGCGTGTGACCGGC
GGCTCTAGAGCCTCTGCTAACCATGTTCATGCCTTCTTCTTTTTCCTACAGCTCCTGGGCAACGTGCTGG
TTATTGTGCTGTCTCATCATTTTGGCAAAGAATTGGATCGGACGTCTAATACGACTCACTATAGGGACAT
CTTAAGTTTATTTTATTTTATTTTATTTTATTTTATTTTATTTTATTTTATTTTATTTTATTTTATTTAA
CCATGACAGTAATGTATAAAGTCTGTAAAGACATTAAACACGTAAGTGAAACCATGGGCACCTCTGGTCA
CCACCATCACCACCATCACCACGGCACAAGCAAGGGCGAGGAGGATAACATGGCCATCATCAAGGAGTTC
ATGCGCTTCAAGGTGCACATGGAGGGCTCCGTGAACGGCCACGAGTTCGAGATCGAGGGCGAGGGCGAGG
GCCGCCCCTACGAGGGCACCCAGACCGCCAAGCTGAAGGTGACCAAGGGTGGCCCCCTGCCCTTCGCCTG
GGACATCCTGTCCCCTCAGTTCATGTACGGCTCCAAGGCCTACGTGAAGCACCCCGCCGACATCCCCGAC
TACTTGAAGCTGTCCTTCCCCGAGGGCTTCAAGTGGGAGCGCGTGATGAACTTCGAGGACGGCGGCGTGG
TGACCGTGACCCAGGACTCCTCCCTGCAGGACGGCGAGTTCATCTACAAGGTGAAGCTGCGCGGCACCAA
CTTCCCCTCCGACGGCCCCGTAATGCAGAAGAAGACTATGGGCTGGGAGGCCTCCTCCGAGCGGATGTAC
CCCGAGGACGGCGCCCTGAAGGGCGAGATCAAGCAGAGGCTGAAGCTGAAGGACGGCGGCCACTACGACG
CTGAGGTCAAGACCACCTACAAGGCCAAGAAGCCCGTGCAGCTGCCCGGCGCCTACAACGTCAACATCAA
GTTGGACATCACCTCCCACAACGAGGACTACACCATCGTGGAACAGTACGAACGCGCCGAGGGCCGCCAC
TCCACCGGCGGCATGGACGAGCTGTACAAGCTGGAGGTGCTCTTCCAGGGTCCGACAAGTTTGTACAAAA
AAGCAGGCTTCGGAGCGGCTTTGGGAGTAATGGAGGCCCTGGGAACACTGCCAGGACACATGACAGAGAG
GTTTCAGGAAGCCATTGACAACCTCGCCGTGCTCATGCGAGCAGAGACTGGAAGCAGGCCTTATAAGGCA
GCGGCAGCCCAACTGCCGGAGACCCTAGAGACGATTATGCTCTTAGGTTTGCTGGGAACAGTTTCACTGG
GGATCTTCTTCGTCTTGATGCGGAATAAGGGCATCGGGAAGATGGGCTTTGGAATGGTAACCCTTGGGGC
CAGTGCATGGCTCATGTGGCTTTCGGAAATTGAACCAGCCAGAATTGCATGTGTCCTCATTGTTGTGTTT
TTATTACTGGTGGTGCTCATACCCGAGCCAGAGAAGCAAAGAAACCCAGCTTTCTTGTACAAAGTGGTGT
AAGCGGCCGCCAGCTTTCTAGACCAGTTTAAACATCACCATCACCATCACTAAGTGATTAACCTCAGGTG
CAGGCTGCCTATCAGAAGGTGGTGGCTGGTGTGGCCAATGCCCTGGCTCACAAATACCACTGAGATCGAT
CTTTTTCCCTCTGCCAAAAATTATGGGGACATCATGAAGCCCCTTGAGCATCTGACTTCTGGCTAATAAA
GGAAATTTATTTTCATTGCAATAGTGTGTTGGAATTTTTTGTGTCTCTCACTCGGAAGGACATATGGGAG
GGCAAATCATTTAAAACATCAGAATGAGTATTTGGTTTAGAGTTTGGCAACATATGCCCATATGTAACTA
GCATAACCCCTTGGGGCCTCTAAACGGGTCTTGAGGGGTTTTTTGCTGAAAGCATGCGGAGGAAATTCTC
CTTGAAGTTTCCCTGGTGTTCAAAGTAAAGGAGTTTGCACCAGACGCACCTCTGTTCACTGGTCCGGCGT
ATTAAAACACGATACATTGTTATTAGTACATTTATTAAGCGCTAGATTCTGTGCGTTGTTGATTTACAGA
CAATTGTTGTACGTATTTTAATAATTCATTAAATTTATAATCTTTAGGGTGGTATGTTAGAGCGAAAATC
AAATGATTTTCAGCGTCTTTATATCTGAATTTAAATATTAAATCCTCAATAGATTTGTAAAATAGGTTTC
GATTAGTTTCAAACAAGGGTTGTTTTTCCGAACCGATGGCTGGACTATCTAATGGATTTTCGCTCAACGC
CACAAAACTTGCCAAATCTTGTAGCAGCAATCTAGCTTTGTCGATATTCGTTTGTGTTTTGTTTTGTAAT
AAAGGTTCGACGTCGTTCAAAATATTATGCGCTTTTGTATTTCTTTCATCACTGTCGTTAGTGTACAATT
GACTCGACGTAAACACGTTAAATAGAGCTTGGACATATTTAACATCGGGCGTGTTAGCTTTATTAGGCCG
ATTATCGTCGTCGTCCCAACCCTCGTCGTTAGAAGTTGCTTCCGAAGACGATTTTGCCATAGCCACACGA
CGCCTATTAATTGTGTCGGCTAACACGTCCGCGATCAAATTTGTAGTTGAGCTTTTTGGAATTGCGATCG
CATAACTTCGTATAGCATACATTATACGAAGTTATAAGCTCGGAACGCTGCGCTCGGTCGTTCGGCTGCG
GCGAGCGGTATCAGCTCACTCAAAGGCGGTAATACGGTTATCCACAGAATCAGGGGATAACGCAGGAAAG
AACATGTGAGCAAAAGGCCAGCAAAAGGCCAGGAACCGTAAAAAGGCCGCGTTGCTGGCGTTTTTCCATA
GGCTCCGCCCCCTGACGAGCATCACAAAAATCGACGCTCAAGTCAGAGGTGGCGAAACCCGACAGGACTA
TAAAGATACCAGGCGTTTCCCCCTGGAAGCTCCCTCGTGCGCTCTCCTGTTCCGACCCTGCCGCTTACCG
GATACCTGTCCGCCTTTCTCCCTTCGGGAAGCGTGGCGCTTTCTCATAGCTCACGCTGTAGGTATCTCAG
TTCGGTGTAGGTCGTTCGCTCCAAGCTGGGCTGTGTGCACGAACCCCCCGTTCAGCCCGACCGCTGCGCC
TTATCCGGTAACTATCGTCTTGAGTCCAACCCGGTAAGACACGACTTATCGCCACTGGCAGCAGCCACTG
GTAACAGGATTAGCAGAGCGAGGTATGTAGGCGGTGCTACAGAGTTCTTGAAGTGGTGGCCTAACTACGG
CTACACTAGAAGAACAGTATTTGGTATCTGCGCTCTGCTGAAGCCAGTTACCTTCGGAAAAAGAGTTGGT
AGCTCTTGATCCGGCAAACAAACCACCGCTGGTAGCGGTGGTTTTTTTGTTTGCAAGCAGCAGATTACGC
GCAGAAAAAAAGGATCTCAAGAAGATCCTTTGTTACCAATGCTTAATCAGTGAGGCACCTATCTCAGCGA
TCTGTCTATTTCGTTCATCCATAGTTGCCTGACTCCCCGTCGTGTAGATAACTACGATACGGGAGGGCTT
ACCATCTGGCCCCAGTGCTGCAATGATACCGCGAGACCCACGCTCACCGGCTCCAGATTTATCAGCAATA
AACCAGCCAGCCGGAAGGGCCGAGCGCAGAAGTGGTCCTGCAACTTTATCCGCCTCCATCCAGTCTATTA
ATTGTTGCCGGGAAGCTAGAGTAAGTAGTTCGCCAGTTAATAGTTTGCGCAACGTTGTTGCCATTGCTAC
AGGCATCGTGGTGTCACGCTCGTCGTTTGGTATGGCTTCATTCAGCTCCGGTTCCCAACGATCAAGGCGA
GTTACATGATCCCCCATGTTGTGCAAAAAAGCGGTTAGCTCCTTCGGTCCTCCGATCGTTGTCAGAAGTA
AGTTGGCCGCAGTGTTATCACTCATGGTTATGGCAGCACTGCATAATTCTCTTACTGTCATGCCATCCGT
AAGATGCTTTTCTGTGACTGGTGAGTACTCAACCAAGTCATTCTGAGAATAGTGTATGCGGCGACCGAGT
TGCTCTTGCCCGGCGTCAATACGGGATAATACCGCGCCACATAGCAGAACTTTAAAAGTGCTCATCATTG
GAAAACGTTCTTCGGGGCGAAAACTCTCAAGGATCTTACCGCTGTTGAGATCCAGTTCGATGTAACCCAC
TCGTGCACCCAACTGATCTTCAGCATCTTTTACTTTCACCAGCGTTTCTGGGTGAGCAAAAACAGGAAGG
CAAAATGCCGCAAAAAAGGGAATAAGGGCGACACGGAAATGTTGAATACTCATACTCTTCCTTTTTCAAT
ATTATTGAAGCATTTATCAGGGTTATTGTCTCATGTCCGCGCGTT
